Addgene plasmid #224590: ZFPL1-GFP
Purpose: For expression of ZFPL1-GFP in mammalian cells
Depositing lab: Pietro De Camilli. Depositing organization: Yale University. Publication: VPS13B is localized at the cis-trans Golgi complex interface and is a functional partner of FAM177A1. Ugur B, Schueder F, Shin J, Hanna MG, Wu Y, Leonzino M, Su M, McAdow AR, Wilson C, Postlethwait J, Solnica-Krezel L, Bewersdorf J, De Camilli P. bioRxiv [Preprint]. 2023 Dec 18:2023.12.18.572081. doi: 10.1101/2023.12.18.572081. PubMed 38187698.
Backbone
  Vector backbone: pcDNA3.1
  Vector type: Mammalian Expression
Growth in bacteria
  Bacterial resistance: Ampicillin, 100 μg/mL
  Growth temperature: 37°C
  Growth strain: DH5alpha
  Copy number: Unknown
Gene/Insert
  Gene/Insert name: ZFPL1
  Species: H. sapiens (human)
  Entrez Gene: ZFPL1 (a.k.a. D11S750, MCG4)
  Promoter: CMV
  Tag / fusion protein: GFP
  Cloning method: Gene Synthesis
  Sequencing primers: 5′ CGCAAATGGGCGGTAGGCGTG
Resource information
  A portion of this plasmid was derived from a plasmid made by: GenScript
Terms and licenses: Academic/Nonprofit Terms; Industry Terms: Not Available to Industry
Depositor comments: Please visit https://doi.org/10.1101/2023.12.18.572081 for bioRxiv preprint.
How to cite: ZFPL1-GFP was a gift from Pietro De Camilli (Addgene plasmid # 224590 ; http://n2t.net/addgene:224590 ; RRID:Addgene_224590)
