[The description below was written by a language model from this plasmid's Addgene catalogue record and pLannotate feature annotations shown in this document.]
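Description:
ZFPL1-GFP is a mammalian expression plasmid built on the pcDNA3.1 backbone, about 7.1 kb in the sequenced record, for expressing human ZFPL1 fused to green fluorescent protein. It is propagated in E. coli through a high-copy ColE1/pUC-type origin and selected with ampicillin via the β-lactamase gene and its native promoter. An f1 origin is also present, which in principle allows single-stranded DNA production. A second marker cassette, typical of this backbone, places the neomycin/kanamycin phosphotransferase gene under the SV40 enhancer/early promoter with an SV40 polyadenylation signal. This could support G418 selection of stably transfected mammalian cells, although the record does not mention that use.

The payload is a single transcription unit driven by the CMV immediate-early enhancer and promoter and terminated by the bovine growth hormone poly(A) signal. A T7 promoter lies between the CMV promoter and the coding region. The ZFPL1 open reading frame comes first, followed after a short gap by a coding sequence annotated as the S65T variant of Aequorea GFP, so the tag appears to be at the C-terminus of ZFPL1. The insert was made by gene synthesis. ZFPL1 is annotated as a protein required for cis-Golgi integrity and efficient ER-to-Golgi transport, possibly through its interaction with GM130. The fusion is therefore suited to use as a fluorescent cis-Golgi marker in transfected cells, in keeping with the associated study on protein localization at the Golgi complex. Several short annotated fragments (HIV-1 LTR, lacI, lac promoter/operator, ble, bom) look like backbone remnants or sequence-similarity hits rather than functional parts.
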