Features (pLannotate 1.2.2; 21 found; start..end, strand, type, name):
     68..859     -  CDS            neo: KKA2_KLEPN - Also known as kan, nptII. Experimental evidence at protein level: Swiss-Prot protein existence level 1. Resistance to kanamycin, neomycin, paromomycin, ribostamycin, butirosin and gentamicin B. From Klebsiella pneumoniae.
    926..1255    -  promoter       SV40 promoter: SV40 enhancer and early promoter
   1269..1697    -  rep_origin     f1 ori (sequence partly withheld): f1 bacteriophage origin of replication; arrow indicates direction of (+) strand synthesis
   1718..1739    -  promoter       SV40 promoter (fragment): SV40 enhancer and early promoter
   1743..1967    -  polyA_signal   bGH poly(A) signal: bovine growth hormone polyadenylation signal
   2008..2721    -  CDS            GFP (S65T): GFP (S65T) is a basic (constitutively fluorescent) green fluorescent protein published in 1995, derived from Aequorea victoria.
   2779..3708    -  CDS            ZFPL1: ZFPL1_HUMAN - Experimental evidence at protein level: Swiss-Prot protein existence level 1. Required for cis-Golgi integrity and efficient ER to Golgi transport. Involved in the maintenance of the integrity of the cis- Golgi, possibly via its interaction with GOLGA2/GM130. From Homo sapiens (Human).
   3750..3768    -  promoter       T7 promoter: promoter for bacteriophage T7 RNA polymerase
   3784..3817    -  LTR            5' LTR (truncated) (fragment): truncated 5' long terminal repeat (LTR) from HIV-1
   3813..4016    -  promoter       CMV promoter: human cytomegalovirus (CMV) immediate early promoter
   4017..4396    -  enhancer       CMV enhancer: human cytomegalovirus immediate early enhancer
   4551..4603    +  misc_feature   bom (fragment): basis of mobility region from pBR322
   4662..4766    +  promoter       AmpR promoter: bla
   4767..5627    +  CDS            AmpR: β-lactamase; bla; confers resistance to ampicillin, carbenicillin, and related antibiotics
   5798..6386    +  rep_origin     ori: high-copy-number ColE1/pMB1/pBR322/pUC origin of replication
   6569..6661    +  CDS            lacI (fragment): lac repressor; lacI; The lac repressor binds to the lac operator to inhibit transcription in E. coli. This inhibition can be relieved by adding lactose or isopropyl-β-D-thiogalactopyranoside (IPTG).
   6674..6695    +  protein_bind   CAP binding site: CAP binding activates transcription in the presence of cAMP. E. coli catabolite activator protein
   6710..6740    +  promoter       lac promoter: promoter for the E. coli lac operon
   6748..6764    +  protein_bind   lac operator: The lac repressor binds to the lac operator to inhibit transcription in E. coli. This inhibition can be relieved by adding lactose or isopropyl-β-D-thiogalactopyranoside (IPTG). lac repressor encoded by lacI
   6837..6958    -  polyA_signal   SV40 poly(A) signal: SV40 polyadenylation signal
   6953..44      -  CDS            ble (fragment) (across the origin): BLE_KLEPN - Experimental evidence at protein level: Swiss-Prot protein existence level 1. Binding protein with a strong affinity to the bleomycin family of antibiotics. Binds to CL990; an antimitotic-antibiotic compound. From Klebsiella pneumoniae.
>Addgene plasmid #224590 | ZFPL1-GFP | addgene full sequence | sequence record 449636 | Addgene NGS Result
TCGAAATCTCGTGATGGCAGGTTGGGCGTCGCTTGGTCGGTCATTTCGAACCCCAGAGTCCCGCTCAGAA
GAACTCGTCAAGAAGGCGATAGAAGGCGATGCGCTGCGAATCGGGAGCGGCGATACCGTAAAGCACGAGG
AAGCGGTCAGCCCATTCGCCGCCAAGCTCTTCAGCAATATCACGGGTAGCCAACGCTATGTCCTGATAGC
GGTCCGCCACACCCAGCCGGCCACAGTCGATGAATCCAGAAAAGCGGCCATTTTCCACCATGATATTCGG
CAAGCAGGCATCGCCATGGGTCACGACGAGATCCTCGCCGTCGGGCATGCGCGCCTTGAGCCTGGCGAAC
AGTTCGGCTGGCGCGAGCCCCTGATGCTCTTCGTCCAGATCATCCTGATCGACAAGACCGGCTTCCATCC
GAGTACGTGCTCGCTCGATGCGATGTTTCGCTTGGTGGTCGAATGGGCAGGTAGCCGGATCAAGCGTATG
CAGCCGCCGCATTGCATCAGCCATGATGGATACTTTCTCGGCAGGAGCAAGGTGAGATGACAGGAGATCC
TGCCCCGGCACTTCGCCCAATAGCAGCCAGTCCCTTCCCGCTTCAGTGACAACGTCGAGCACAGCTGCGC
AAGGAACGCCCGTCGTGGCCAGCCACGATAGCCGCGCTGCCTCGTCCTGCAGTTCATTCAGGGCACCGGA
CAGGTCGGTCTTGACAAAAAGAACCGGGCGCCCCTGCGCTGACAGCCGGAACACGGCGGCATCAGAGCAG
CCGATTGTCTGTTGTGCCCAGTCATAGCCGAATAGCCTCTCCACCCAAGCGGCCGGAGAACCTGCGTGCA
ATCCATCTTGTTCAATCATGCGAAACGATCCTCATCCTGTCTCTTGATCAGATCCGAAAATGGATATACA
AGCTCCCGGGAGCTTTTTGCAAAAGCCTAGGCCTCCAAAAAAGCCTCCTCACTACTTCTGGAATAGCTCA
GAGGCAGAGGCGGCCTCGGCCTCTGCATAAATAAAAAAAATTAGTCAGCCATGGGGCGGAGAATGGGCGG
AACTGGGCGGAGTTAGGGGCGGGATGGGCGGAGTTAGGGGCGGGACTATGGTTGCTGACTAATTGAGATG
CATGCTTTGCATACTTCTGCCTGCTGGGGAGCCTGGGGACTTTCCACACCTGGTTGCTGACTAATTGAGA
TGCATGCTTTGCATACTTCTGCCTGCTGGGGAGCCTGGGGACTTTCCACACCCTAACTGACACACATTCC
ACAGAATTAATTCGCGTTAAATTTTTGTTAAATCAGCTCATTTTTTAACCAATAGGCCGAAATCGGCAAA
ATCCCTTATAAATCAAAAGAATAGACCGAGATAGGGT
[37 nt withheld, positions 1368-1404]
AAAGAACGTGGACTCCAACGTCAAAGG
[49 nt withheld, positions 1432-1480]
T
[91 nt withheld, positions 1482-1572]
G
[124 nt withheld, positions 1574-1697]
GGGGATACCCCCTAGAGCCCCAGCTGGTTCTTTCCGCCTCAGAAGCCATAGAGCCCACCGCATCCCCAGC
ATGCCTGCTATTGTCTTCCCAATCCTCCCCCTTGCTGTCCTGCCCCACCCCACCCCCCAGAATAGAATGA
CACCTACTCAGACAATGCGATGCAATTTCCTCATTTTATTAGGAAAGGACAGTGGGAGTGGCACCTTCCA
GGGTCAAGGAAGGCACGGGGGAGGGGCAAACAACAGATGGCTGGCAACTAGAAGGCACAGTCGAGGCTGA
TCAGCGGGTTTAAACGGGCCCTCTAGATTACTTGTACAGCTCGTCCATGCCGTGAGTGATCCCGGCGGCG
GTCACGAACTCCAGCAGGACCATGTGATCGCGCTTCTCGTTGGGGTCTTTGCTCAGGGCGGACTGGGTGC
TCAGGTAGTGGTTGTCGGGCAGCAGCACGGGGCCGTCGCCGATGGGGGTGTTCTGCTGGTAGTGGTCGGC
GAGCTGCACGCTGCCGTCCTCGATGTTGTGGCGGATCTTGAAGTTCACCTTGATGCCGTTCTTCTGCTTG
TCGGCCATGATATAGACGTTGTGGCTGTTGTAGTTGTACTCCAGCTTGTGCCCCAGGATGTTGCCGTCCT
CCTTGAAGTCGATGCCCTTCAGCTCGATGCGGTTCACCAGGGTGTCGCCCTCGAACTTCACCTCGGCGCG
GGTCTTGTAGTTGCCGTCGTCCTTGAAGAAGATGGTGCGCTCCTGGACGTAGCCTTCGGGCATGGCGGAC
TTGAAGAAGTCGTGCTGCTTCATGTGGTCGGGGTAGCGGCTGAAGCACTGCACGCCGTAGGTCAGGGTGG
TCACGAGGGTGGGCCAGGGCACGGGCAGCTTGCCGGTGGTGCAGATGAACTTCAGGGTCAGCTTGCCGTA
GGTGGCATCGCCCTCGCCCTCGCCGGACACGCTGAACTTGTGGCCGTTTACGTCGCCGTCCAGCTCGACC
AGGATGGGCACCACCCCGGTGAACAGCTCCTCGCCCTTGCTCATGCGGCCGCCACTGTGCTGGATATCTG
CAGAATTCCACCACACTGGACTAGTGGATCCGGAGGGGCCCACGCGGATGTGAGGGTTCATGAGTGGGTC
CAGGTTGGGATCGCTGTCAGCTGCGGCCCGGCCTAGGCGAGACATGAGGGCAAGGAGGGCCAGGAAGCCC
AGCAGTCCCAAGAGTAGCAGCAGCCCCGCCCGCTGGAGCAGGGTCAGCGGCCGCTTCCGAGACCCAGCCC
GGCTCCTTAGCAGCCGGGCCAGCCAACCCAAGGCCGGCCGACGTCGGTACTTGTCATCGTCACAGTCTCC
ATGGAGGCCTGGTGTCCGGTCATCATCCCGCGTATCATACACCTTCCTAGGGGCGTGAGTCAAGGGCTCA
GGATTGCCCATGTGGATCACTGTGTGCTGCTCGGGCCGGCCTGGGGAAGCTGGGGGCCGGGGGGCCTGGC
TGTAGAAGGCTGGGGCAGCAGAGGCGCTGTCTACCTCCTCTGGTCCAGGGGTACTGCTGGCATTAAAACT
AGACCAGTCAGAGAAGTCAGACGTGTTGAGGGGCTCGGGCTCTGGGCTCACCACCTCATCGATCAGAGGG
AGGCCCAGTCCTGCCCGGGCCCAGTTGACTGTGGCCAGCTTCTCTCTCAGTGCGGAGGCCACGGGGCCAG
CCAGGTTGGTTGGGGGGAAGATGGGGCCATTGCAGCTGGGGCACTGATAGCCGGCAGGTGCCGTGTTTCG
GGGTAGCTGGGCAGCACGTTCATTGAGGCAGGCCCAGTGAAAGAGATCATAGCAGACAAGGCGGGTCGTC
TCTCGGCTGGCCAGGGGTATGTTGCACAGGCGGCAATTGGGGTTGTAGTCGCTATCTTGGAGCCATTGCA
GGTAGGACTGGACGATGCACTTGGCGTGATTGGCTACCAGGCAGTGCTCGCAGACGTTGACCCGATGTTC
GAAGCAGAACAGGTTGGTCACCTTTCTCTTGGGGCACTTACAAAGCCCCATGGTGGCAAGCTTAAGTTTA
AACGCTAGCCAGCTTGGGTCTCCCTATAGTGAGTCGTATTAATTTCGATAAGCCAGTAAGCAGTGGGTTC
TCTAGTTAGCCAGAGAGCTCTGCTTATATAGACCTCCCACCGTACACGCCTACCGCCCATTTGCGTCAAT
GGGGCGGAGTTGTTACGACATTTTGGAAAGTCCCGTTGATTTTGGTGCCAAAACAAACTCCCATTGACGT
CAATGGGGTGGAGACTTGGAAATCCCCGTGAGTCAAACCGCTATCCACGCCCATTGATGTACTGCCAAAA
CCGCATCACCATGGTAATAGCGATGACTAATACGTAGATGTACTGCCAAGTAGGAAAGTCCCATAAGGTC
ATGTACTGGGCATAATGCCAGGCGGGCCATTTACCGTCATTGACGTCAATAGGGGGCGTACTTGGCATAT
GATACACTTGATGTACTGCCAAGTGGGCAGTTTACCGTAAATACTCCACCCATTGACGTCAATGGAAAGT
CCCTATTGGCGTTACTATGGGAACATACGTCATTATTGACGTCAATGGGCGGGGGTCGTTGGGCGGTCAG
CCAGGCGGGCCATTTACCGTAAGTTATGTAACGCGGAACTCCATATATGGGCTATGAACTAATGACCCCG
TAATTGATTACTATTAATAACTAGTCAATAATCAATGTCAACGCGTATATCTGGCCCGTACATCGCGAAG
CAGCGCAAAACGCCTAACCCTAAGCAGATTCTTCATGCAATTGTCGGTCAAGCCTTGCCTTGTTGTAGCT
TAAATTTTGCTCGCGCACTACTCAGCGACCTCCAACACACAAGCAGGGAGCAGATACTGGCTTAACTATG
CGGCATCAGAGCAGATTGTACTGAGAGTGCACCATAGGGGATCGGGAGATCTCCCGATCCGTCGACGTCA
GGTGGCACTTTTCGGGGAAATGTGCGCGGAACCCCTATTTGTTTATTTTTCTAAATACATTCAAATATGT
ATCCGCTCATGAGACAATAACCCTGATAAATGCTTCAATAATATTGAAAAAGGAAGAGTATGAGTATTCA
ACATTTCCGTGTCGCCCTTATTCCCTTTTTTGCGGCATTTTGCCTTCCTGTTTTTGCTCACCCAGAAACG
CTGGTGAAAGTAAAAGATGCTGAAGATCAGTTGGGTGCACGAGTGGGTTACATCGAACTGGATCTCAACA
GCGGTAAGATCCTTGAGAGTTTTCGCCCCGAAGAACGTTTTCCAATGATGAGCACTTTTAAAGTTCTGCT
ATGTGGCGCGGTATTATCCCGTATTGACGCCGGGCAAGAGCAACTCGGTCGCCGCATACACTATTCTCAG
AATGACTTGGTTGAGTACTCACCAGTCACAGAAAAGCATCTTACGGATGGCATGACAGTAAGAGAATTAT
GCAGTGCTGCCATAACCATGAGTGATAACACTGCGGCCAACTTACTTCTGACAACGATCGGAGGACCGAA
GGAGCTAACCGCTTTTTTGCACAACATGGGGGATCATGTAACTCGCCTTGATCGTTGGGAACCGGAGCTG
AATGAAGCCATACCAAACGACGAGCGTGACACCACGATGCCTGTAGCAATGGCAACAACGTTGCGCAAAC
TATTAACTGGCGAACTACTTACTCTAGCTTCCCGGCAACAATTAATAGACTGGATGGAGGCGGATAAAGT
TGCAGGACCACTTCTGCGCTCGGCCCTTCCGGCTGGCTGGTTTATTGCTGATAAATCTGGAGCCGGTGAG
CGTGGGTCTCGCGGTATCATTGCAGCACTGGGGCCAGATGGTAAGCCCTCCCGTATCGTAGTTATCTACA
CGACGGGGAGTCAGGCAACTATGGATGAACGAAATAGACAGATCGCTGAGATAGGTGCCTCACTGATTAA
GCATTGGTAACTGTCAGACCAAGTTTACTCATATATACTTTAGATTGATTTAAAACTTCATTTTTAATTT
AAAAGGATCTAGGTGAAGATCCTTTTTGATAATCTCATGACCAAAATCCCTTAACGTGAGTTTTCGTTCC
ACTGAGCGTCAGACCCCGTAGAAAAGATCAAAGGATCTTCTTGAGATCCTTTTTTTCTGCGCGTAATCTG
CTGCTTGCAAACAAAAAAACCACCGCTACCAGCGGTGGTTTGTTTGCCGGATCAAGAGCTACCAACTCTT
TTTCCGAAGGTAACTGGCTTCAGCAGAGCGCAGATACCAAATACTGTTCTTCTAGTGTAGCCGTAGTTAG
GCCACCACTTCAAGAACTCTGTAGCACCGCCTACATACCTCGCTCTGCTAATCCTGTTACCAGTGGCTGC
TGCCAGTGGCGATAAGTCGTGTCTTACCGGGTTGGACTCAAGACGATAGTTACCGGATAAGGCGCAGCGG
TCGGGCTGAACGGGGGGTTCGTGCACACAGCCCAGCTTGGAGCGAACGACCTACACCGAACTGAGATACC
TACAGCGTGAGCTATGAGAAAGCGCCACGCTTCCCGAAGGGAGAAAGGCGGACAGGTATCCGGTAAGCGG
CAGGGTCGGAACAGGAGAGCGCACGAGGGAGCTTCCAGGGGGAAACGCCTGGTATCTTTATAGTCCTGTC
GGGTTTCGCCACCTCTGACTTGAGCGTCGATTTTTGTGATGCTCGTCAGGGGGGCGGAGCCTATGGAAAA
ACGCCAGCAACGCGGCCTTTTTACGGTTCCTGGCCTTTTGCTGGCCTTTTGCTCACATGTTCTTTCCTGC
GTTATCCCCTGATTCTGTGGATAACCGTATTACCGCCTTTGAGTGAGCTGATACCGCTCGCCGCAGCCGA
ACGACCGAGCGCAGCGAGTCAGTGAGCGAGGAAGCGGAAGAGCGCCCAATACGCAAACCGCCTCTCCCCG
CGCGTTGGCCGATTCATTAATGCAGCTGGCACGACAGGTTTCCCGACTGGAAAGCGGGCAGTGAGCGCAA
CGCAATTAATGTGAGTTAGCTCACTCATTAGGCACCCCAGGCTTTACACTTTATGCTTCCGGCTCGTATG
TTGTGTGGAATTGTGAGCGGATAACAATTTCACACAGGAAACAGCTATGACCATGATTACGCCAAGCTCT
AGCTAGAGGTCGACGGTATACAGACATGATAAGATACATTGATGAGTTTGGACAAACCACAACTAGAATG
CAGTGAAAAAAATGCTTTATTTGTGAAATTTGTGATGCTATTGCTTTATTTGTAACCATTATAAGCTGCA
ATAAACAAGTTGGGGTGGGCGAAGAACTCCAGCATGAGATCCCCGCGCTGGAGGATCATCCAGCCGGCGT
CCCGGAAAACGATTCCGAAGCCCAACCTTTCATAGAAGGCGGCGGTGGAA
