>Addgene plasmid #224590 | ZFPL1-GFP | depositor partial sequence | sequence record 440072 | ZFPL1-GFP
ATGGGGCTTTGTAAGTGCCCCAAGAGAAAGGTGACCAACCTGTTCTGCTTCGAACATCGGGTCAACGTCT
GCGAGCACTGCCTGGTAGCCAATCACGCCAAGTGCATCGTCCAGTCCTACCTGCAATGGCTCCAAGATAG
CGACTACAACCCCAATTGCCGCCTGTGCAACATACCCCTGGCCAGCCGAGAGACGACCCGCCTTGTCTGC
TATGATCTCTTTCACTGGGCCTGCCTCAATGAACGTGCTGCCCAGCTACCCCGAAACACGGCACCTGCCG
GCTATCAGTGCCCCAGCTGCAATGGCCCCATCTTCCCCCCAACCAACCTGGCTGGCCCCGTGGCCTCCGC
ACTGAGAGAGAAGCTGGCCACAGTCAACTGGGCCCGGGCAGGACTGGGCCTCCCTCTGATCGATGAGGTG
GTGAGCCCAGAGCCCGAGCCCCTCAACACGTCTGACTTCTCTGACTGGTCTAGTTTTAATGCCAGCAGTA
CCCCTGGACCAGAGGAGGTAGACAGCGCCTCTGCTGCCCCAGCCTTCTACAGCCAGGCCCCCCGGCCCCC
AGCTTCCCCAGGCCGGCCCGAGCAGCACACAGTGATCCACATGGGCAATCCTGAGCCCTTGACTCACGCC
CCTAGGAAGGTGTATGATACGCGGGATGATGACCGGACACCAGGCCTCCATGGAGACTGTGACGATGACA
AGTACCGACGTCGGCCGGCCTTGGGTTGGCTGGCCCGGCTGCTAAGGAGCCGGGCTGGGTCTCGGAAGCG
GCCGCTGACCCTGCTCCAGCGGGCGGGGCTGCTGCTACTCTTGGGACTGCTGGGCTTCCTGGCCCTCCTT
GCCCTCATGTCTCGCCTAGGCCGGGCCGCAGCTGACAGCGATCCCAACCTGGACCCACTCATGAACCCTC
ACATCCGCGTGGGCCCCTCCGGATCCACTAGTCCAGTGTGGTGGAATTCTGCAGATATCCAGCACAGTGG
CGGCCGCATGAGCAAGGGCGAGGAGCTGTTCACCGGGGTGGTGCCCATCCTGGTCGAGCTGGACGGCGAC
GTAAACGGCCACAAGTTCAGCGTGTCCGGCGAGGGCGAGGGCGATGCCACCTACGGCAAGCTGACCCTGA
AGTTCATCTGCACCACCGGCAAGCTGCCCGTGCCCTGGCCCACCCTCGTGACCACCCTGACCTACGGCGT
GCAGTGCTTCAGCCGCTACCCCGACCACATGAAGCAGCACGACTTCTTCAAGTCCGCCATGCCCGAAGGC
TACGTCCAGGAGCGCACCATCTTCTTCAAGGACGACGGCAACTACAAGACCCGCGCCGAGGTGAAGTTCG
AGGGCGACACCCTGGTGAACCGCATCGAGCTGAAGGGCATCGACTTCAAGGAGGACGGCAACATCCTGGG
GCACAAGCTGGAGTACAACTACAACAGCCACAACGTCTATATCATGGCCGACAAGCAGAAGAACGGCATC
AAGGTGAACTTCAAGATCCGCCACAACATCGAGGACGGCAGCGTGCAGCTCGCCGACCACTACCAGCAGA
ACACCCCCATCGGCGACGGCCCCGTGCTGCTGCCCGACAACCACTACCTGAGCACCCAGTCCGCCCTGAG
CAAAGACCCCAACGAGAAGCGCGATCACATGGTCCTGCTGGAGTTCGTGACCGCCGCCGGGATCACTCAC
GGCATGGACGAGCTGTACAAGTAA
